>Addgene plasmid #49697 | pVRa37_3390 | depositor full sequence | sequence record 74488 | pVRa37_3390 sequence 6032 bps
ATGCCTGCAAGCGGTAGCGTTAGCGTTCAGAGCCTGGATCAGTTTCTGGCCGAAGTTGAAGGTCGTGCAT
TTCAGATTGCACGTATTGCCACCGGTTGTGATCAGGATGCACTGGATATTGTTCAAGAAAGCATGATTAG
CCTGGTTACCAGCTATAGCGATAAATGTGAAAGCAATTGGAAACCGCTGTTTTATCGTATCCTGCAGAAT
CGTATCACCGATTTTCATCGTCGTAAAACCCTGACCGGTAAAATTTTTGCATGGATTGGTCTGAAAAAAG
CCGATGAAGAAGATATTGACCTGCTGGAACAAATTGCAGATCCGAATGCAGATATGCCGGAACTGGCACT
GAGCAAAGATCGTTTTAGTGATGCACTGATTCATGCCCTGGAACAGCTGCCTGCACGTCAGCAGCAGACC
TTTCTGCTGCGTATTTGGGAAGGTCTGAGCGTTAAAGAAACAGCCGAAGCAATGCAGTGTGGTGAAGGTA
GCGTGAAAACCCATCTGAGCCGTGCAACCCAGACCCTGCGTGCACATCTGGAACCGCATTATTTTAGCGG
TGATCATCATGAAAGCTAAGGATCCAAGCTTGCGGCCGCACTCGAGCACCACCACCACCACCACTGAGAT
CCGGCTGCTAACAAAGCCCGAAAGGAAGCTGAGTTGGCTGCTGCCACCGCTGAGCAATAACTAGCATAAC
CCCTTGGGGCCTCTAAACGGGTCTTGAGGGGTTTTTTGCTGAAAGGAGGAACTATATCCGGATTGGCGAA
TGGG
[124 nt withheld, positions 775-898]
C
[91 nt withheld, positions 900-990]
A
[49 nt withheld, positions 992-1040]
CCTTTGACGTTGGAGTCCACGTTCTTT
[37 nt withheld, positions 1068-1104]
ACCCTATCTCGGTCTATTCTTTTGATTTATAAGGGATTTTGCCGATTTCGGCCTATTGGTTAAAAAATGA
GCTGATTTAACAAAAATTTAACGCGAATTTTAACAAAATATTAACGTTTACAATTTCAGGTGGCACTTTT
CGGGGAAATGTGCGCGGAACCCCTATTTGTTTATTTTTCTAAATACATTCAAATATGTATCCGCTCATGA
GACAATAACCCTGATAAATGCTTCAATAATATTGAAAAAGGAAGAGTATGAGTATTCAACATTTCCGTGT
CGCCCTTATTCCCTTTTTTGCGGCATTTTGCCTTCCTGTTTTTGCTCACCCAGAAACGCTGGTGAAAGTA
AAAGATGCTGAAGATCAGTTGGGTGCACGAGTGGGTTACATCGAACTGGATCTCAACAGCGGTAAGATCC
TTGAGAGTTTTCGCCCCGAAGAACGTTTTCCAATGATGAGCACTTTTAAAGTTCTGCTATGTGGCGCGGT
ATTATCCCGTATTGACGCCGGGCAAGAGCAACTCGGTCGCCGCATACACTATTCTCAGAATGACTTGGTT
GAGTACTCACCAGTCACAGAAAAGCATCTTACGGATGGCATGACAGTAAGAGAATTATGCAGTGCTGCCA
TAACCATGAGTGATAACACTGCGGCCAACTTACTTCTGACAACGATCGGAGGACCGAAGGAGCTAACCGC
TTTTTTGCACAACATGGGGGATCATGTAACTCGCCTTGATCGTTGGGAACCGGAGCTGAATGAAGCCATA
CCAAACGACGAGCGTGACACCACGATGCCTGCAGCAATGGCAACAACGTTGCGCAAACTATTAACTGGCG
AACTACTTACTCTAGCTTCCCGGCAACAATTAATAGACTGGATGGAGGCGGATAAAGTTGCAGGACCACT
TCTGCGCTCGGCCCTTCCGGCTGGCTGGTTTATTGCTGATAAATCTGGAGCCGGTGAGCGTGGGTCTCGC
GGTATCATTGCAGCACTGGGGCCAGATGGTAAGCCCTCCCGTATCGTAGTTATCTACACGACGGGGAGTC
AGGCAACTATGGATGAACGAAATAGACAGATCGCTGAGATAGGTGCCTCACTGATTAAGCATTGGTAACT
GTCAGACCAAGTTTACTCATATATACTTTAGATTGATTTAAAACTTCATTTTTAATTTAAAAGGATCTAG
GTGAAGATCCTTTTTGATAATCTCATGACCAAAATCCCTTAACGTGAGTTTTCGTTCCACTGAGCGTCAG
ACCCCGTAGAAAAGATCAAAGGATCTTCTTGAGATCCTTTTTTTCTGCGCGTAATCTGCTGCTTGCAAAC
AAAAAAACCACCGCTACCAGCGGTGGTTTGTTTGCCGGATCAAGAGCTACCAACTCTTTTTCCGAAGGTA
ACTGGCTTCAGCAGAGCGCAGATACCAAATACTGTCCTTCTAGTGTAGCCGTAGTTAGGCCACCACTTCA
AGAACTCTGTAGCACCGCCTACATACCTCGCTCTGCTAATCCTGTTACCAGTGGCTGCTGCCAGTGGCGA
TAAGTCGTGTCTTACCGGGTTGGACTCAAGACGATAGTTACCGGATAAGGCGCAGCGGTCGGGCTGAACG
GGGGGTTCGTGCACACAGCCCAGCTTGGAGCGAACGACCTACACCGAACTGAGATACCTACAGCGTGAGC
TATGAGAAAGCGCCACGCTTCCCGAAGGGAGAAAGGCGGACAGGTATCCGGTAAGCGGCAGGGTCGGAAC
AGGAGAGCGCACGAGGGAGCTTCCAGGGGGAAACGCCTGGTATCTTTATAGTCCTGTCGGGTTTCGCCAC
CTCTGACTTGAGCGTCGATTTTTGTGATGCTCGTCAGGGGGGCGGAGCCTATGGAAAAACGCCAGCAACG
CGGCCTTTTTACGGTTCCTGGCCTTTTGCTGGCCTTTTGCTCACATGTTCTTTCCTGCGTTATCCCCTGA
TTCTGTGGATAACCGTATTACCGCCTTTGAGTGAGCTGATACCGCTCGCCGCAGCCGAACGACCGAGCGC
AGCGAGTCAGTGAGCGAGGAAGCGGAAGAGCGCCTGATGCGGTATTTTCTCCTTACGCATCTGTGCGGTA
TTTCACACCGCATATATGGTGCACTCTCAGTACAATCTGCTCTGATGCCGCATAGTTAAGCCAGTATACA
CTCCGCTATCGCTACGTGACTGGGTCATGGCTGCGCCCCGACACCCGCCAACACCCGCTGACGCGCCCTG
ACGGGCTTGTCTGCTCCCGGCATCCGCTTACAGACAAGCTGTGACCGTCTCCGGGAGCTGCATGTGTCAG
AGGTTTTCACCGTCATCACCGAAACGCGCGAGGCAGCTGCGGTAAAGCTCATCAGCGTGGTCGTGAAGCG
ATTCACAGATGTCTGCCTGTTCATCCGCGTCCAGCTCGTTGAGTTTCTCCAGAAGCGTTAATGTCTGGCT
TCTGATAAAGCGGGCCATGTTAAGGGCGGTTTTTTCCTGTTTGGTCACTGATGCCTCCGTGTAAGGGGGA
TTTCTGTTCATGGGGGTAATGATACCGATGAAACGAGAGAGGATGCTCACGATACGGGTTACTGATGATG
AACATGCCCGGTTACTGGAACGTTGTGAGGGTAAACAACTGGCGGTATGGATGCGGCGGGACCAGAGAAA
AATCACTCAGGGTCAATGCCAGCGCTTCGTTAATACAGATGTAGGTGTTCCACAGGGTAGCCAGCAGCAT
CCTGCGATGCAGATCCGGAACATAATGGTGCAGGGCGCTGACTTCCGCGTTTCCAGACTTTACGAAACAC
GGAAACCGAAGACCATTCATGTTGTTGCTCAGGTCGCAGACGTTTTGCAGCAGCAGTCGCTTCACGTTCG
CTCGCGTATCGGTGATTCATTCTGCTAACCAGTAAGGCAACCCCGCCAGCCTAGCCGGGTCCTCAACGAC
AGGAGCACGATCATGCGCACCCGTGGGGCCGCCATGCCGGCGATAATGGCCTGCTTCTCGCCGAAACGTT
TGGTGGCGGGACCAGTGACGAAGGCTTGAGCGAGGGCGTGCAAGATTCCGAATACCGCAAGCGACAGGCC
GATCATCGTCGCGCTCCAGCGAAAGCGGTCCTCGCCGAAAATGACCCAGAGCGCTGCCGGCACCTGTCCT
ACGAGTTGCATGATAAAGAAGACAGTCATAAGTGCGGCGACGATAGTCATGCCCCGCGCCCACCGGAAGG
AGCTGACTGGGTTGAAGGCTCTCAAGGGCATCGGTCGAGATCCCGGTGCCTAATGAGTGAGCTAACTTAC
ATTAATTGCGTTGCGCTCACTGCCCGCTTTCCAGTCGGGAAACCTGTCGTGCCAGCTGCATTAATGAATC
GGCCAACGCGCGGGGAGAGGCGGTTTGCGTATTGGGCGCCAGGGTGGTTTTTCTTTTCACCAGTGAGACG
GGCAACAGCTGATTGCCCTTCACCGCCTGGCCCTGAGAGAGTTGCAGCAAGCGGTCCACGCTGGTTTGCC
CCAGCAGGCGAAAATCCTGTTTGATGGTGGTTAACGGCGGGATATAACATGAGCTGTCTTCGGTATCGTC
GTATCCCACTACCGAGATATCCGCACCAACGCGCAGCCCGGACTCGGTAATGGCGCGCATTGCGCCCAGC
GCCATCTGATCGTTGGCAACCAGCATCGCAGTGGGAACGATGCCCTCATTCAGCATTTGCATGGTTTGTT
GAAAACCGGACATGGCACTCCAGTCGCCTTCCCGTTCCGCTATCGGCTGAATTTGATTGCGAGTGAGATA
TTTATGCCAGCCAGCCAGACGCAGACGCGCCGAGACAGAACTTAATGGGCCCGCTAACAGCGCGATTTGC
TGGTGACCCAATGCGACCAGATGCTCCACGCCCAGTCGCGTACCGTCTTCATGGGAGAAAATAATACTGT
TGATGGGTGTCTGGTCAGAGACATCAAGAAATAACGCCGGAACATTAGTGCAGGCAGCTTCCACAGCAAT
GGCATCCTGGTCATCCAGCGGATAGTTAATGATCAGCCCACTGACGCGTTGCGCGAGAAGATTGTGCACC
GCCGCTTTACAGGCTTCGACGCCGCTTCGTTCTACCATCGACACCACCACGCTGGCACCCAGTTGATCGG
CGCGAGATTTAATCGCCGCGACAATTTGCGACGGCGCGTGCAGGGCCAGACTGGAGGTGGCAACGCCAAT
CAGCAACGACTGTTTGCCCGCCAGTTGTTGTGCCACGCGGTTGGGAATGTAATTCAGCTCCGCCATCGCC
GCTTCCACTTTTTCCCGCGTTTTCGCAGAAACGTGGCTGGCCTGGTTCACCACGCGGGAAACGGTCTGAT
AAGAGACACCGGCATACTCTGCGACATCGTATAACGTTACTGGTTTCACATTCACCACCCTGAATTGACT
CTCTTCCGGGCGCTATCATGCCATACCGCGAAAGGTTTTGCGCCATTCGATGGTGTCCGGGATCTCGACG
CTCTCCCTTATGCGACTCCTGCATTAGGAAGCAGCCCAGTAGTAGGTTGAGGCCGTTGAGCACCGCCGCC
GCAAGGAATGGTGCATGCAAGGAGATGGCGCCCAACAGTCCCCCGGCCACGGGGCCTGCCACCATACCCA
CGCCGAAACAAGCGCTCATGAGCCCGAAGTGGCGAGCCCGATCTTCCCCATCGGTGATGTCGGCGATATA
GGCGCCAGCAACCGCACCTGTGGCGCCGGTGATGCCGGCCACGATGCGTCCGGCGTAGAGGATCGAGATC
TCGATCCCGCGAAATTAATACGACTCACTATAGGGGAATTGTGAGCGGATAACAATTCCCCTCTAGAAAT
AATTTTGTTTAACTTTAAGAAGGAGATATACCATGGGCAGCAGCCATCATCATCATCATCACAGCAGCGG
CCTGGAAGTTCTGTTCCAGGGGCCCCAT
Features (pLannotate 1.2.2; 19 found; start..end, strand, type, name):
    607..624     +  CDS            9xHis (fragment): 9xHis affinity tag
    634..683     +  CDS            SET1 (fragment): solubility-enhancement tag derived from T7 phage gene 10B
    691..738     +  terminator     T7 terminator: transcription terminator for bacteriophage T7 RNA polymerase
    775..1230    +  rep_origin     f1 ori (sequence partly withheld): f1 bacteriophage origin of replication; arrow indicates direction of (+) strand synthesis
   1257..1361    +  promoter       AmpR promoter: bla
   1362..2222    +  CDS            AmpR: β-lactamase; bla; confers resistance to ampicillin, carbenicillin, and related antibiotics
   2393..2981    +  rep_origin     ori: high-copy-number ColE1/pMB1/pBR322/pUC origin of replication
   3167..3309    -  misc_feature   bom: basis of mobility region from pBR322
   3411..3602    -  CDS            rop: Rop protein, which maintains plasmids at low copy number; rop
   3619..3999    +  CDS            YPB1_ECOLX: Protein predicted: Swiss-Prot protein existence level 4. From Escherichia coli.
   4071..4362    -  CDS            TcR (fragment): tetracycline efflux protein; tet; confers resistance to tetracycline
   4377..4398    -  protein_bind   CAP binding site: CAP binding activates transcription in the presence of cAMP. E. coli catabolite activator protein
   4411..5493    -  CDS            lacI: lac repressor; lacI; The lac repressor binds to the lac operator to inhibit transcription in E. coli. This inhibition can be relieved by adding lactose or isopropyl-β-D-thiogalactopyranoside (IPTG).
   5494..5571    -  promoter       lacI promoter: lacI
   5579..5858    -  CDS            TcR (fragment): tetracycline efflux protein; tet; confers resistance to tetracycline
   5880..5898    +  promoter       T7 promoter: promoter for bacteriophage T7 RNA polymerase
   5899..5923    +  protein_bind   lac operator: The lac repressor binds to the lac operator to inhibit transcription in E. coli. This inhibition can be relieved by adding lactose or isopropyl-β-D-thiogalactopyranoside (IPTG). lac repressor encoded by lacI
   5938..5960    +  RBS            RBS: efficient ribosome binding site from bacteriophage T7 gene 10 (Olins and Rangwala, 1989)
   5979..5995    +  CDS            capTEV™ (fragment): composite tag for in vivo biotinylation, TEV protease cleavage, and 6xHis tagging
