[The description below was written by a language model from this plasmid's Addgene catalogue record and pLannotate feature annotations shown in this document.]
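Description:
pVRa37_3390 is a low-copy bacterial expression plasmid built on the pVRa backbone, a pET-like vector used in a synthetic biology project that mapped crosstalk among extracytoplasmic function (ECF) sigma factors, their anti-sigmas and their cognate promoters to build orthogonal genetic switches. It replicates in E. coli from a ColE1/pMB1-type origin accompanied by the rop gene and the bom region from pBR322, which is consistent with the low copy number stated in the record. Selection is by ampicillin through β-lactamase (AmpR) under its own promoter. An f1 phage origin is also present, and the short tetracycline-resistance fragments flanking the lacI cassette are non-functional backbone remnants.

The insert is ECF37_3390, an ECF sigma factor gene from Oceanospirillum sp. MED92, codon optimized for E. coli and cloned between NdeI and HindIII sites that both remain intact. The annotation tool did not label the insert itself; it should lie across the sequence numbering origin, between the N-terminal tag region and the features annotated just before the T7 terminator. Expression is driven by a T7 promoter immediately followed by a lac operator, with the T7 gene 10 ribosome binding site. A plasmid-borne lacI gene supplies repressor, so transcription requires T7 RNA polymerase in the host and is inducible with IPTG. The backbone adds an N-terminal His6 tag with a PreScission protease cleavage site; the small "capTEV" hit after the RBS probably reflects this His tag. A second His-tag fragment annotated downstream of the insert appears to be vector sequence, and the record does not say whether it is translated. The construct serves for controlled expression of this sigma factor in E. coli.
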