Addgene plasmid #49697: pVRa37_3390
Depositing lab: Christopher Voigt. Depositing organization: University of California, San Francisco (UCSF). Publication: Design of orthogonal genetic switches based on a crosstalk map of sigmas, anti-sigmas, and promoters. Rhodius VA, Segall-Shapiro TH, Sharon BD, Ghodasara A, Orlova E, Tabakh H, Burkhardt DH, Clancy K, Peterson TC, Gross CA, Voigt CA. Mol Syst Biol. 2013 Oct 29;9:702. doi: 10.1038/msb.2013.58. PubMed 24169405.
Backbone
  Vector backbone: pVRa
  Vector type: Bacterial Expression, Synthetic Biology
Growth in bacteria
  Bacterial resistance: Ampicillin, 100 μg/mL
  Growth temperature: 37°C
  Growth strain: DH10B
  Copy number: Low Copy
Gene/Insert
  Gene/Insert name: ECF37_3390
  Species: Oceanospirillum sp. MED92
  Mutation: Codon optimized for E.coli
  Promoter: pT7-lacO
  Tag / fusion protein: His6-PreScission (N terminal on backbone)
  Cloning method: Restriction Enzyme; 5′ cloning site NdeI (not destroyed); 3′ cloning site HindIII (not destroyed)
  Sequencing primers: 5′ CGATATAGGCGCCAGCAAC; 3′ CAGCAGCCAACTCAGCTTC
Terms and licenses: Academic/Nonprofit Terms; Industry Terms: Not Available to Industry
How to cite: pVRa37_3390 was a gift from Christopher Voigt (Addgene plasmid # 49697 ; http://n2t.net/addgene:49697 ; RRID:Addgene_49697)
