>Addgene plasmid #49697 | pVRa37_3390 | depositor partial sequence | sequence record 74072 | ECF gene
ATGCCTGCAAGCGGTAGCGTTAGCGTTCAGAGCCTGGATCAGTTTCTGGCCGAAGTTGAAGGTCGTGCAT
TTCAGATTGCACGTATTGCCACCGGTTGTGATCAGGATGCACTGGATATTGTTCAAGAAAGCATGATTAG
CCTGGTTACCAGCTATAGCGATAAATGTGAAAGCAATTGGAAACCGCTGTTTTATCGTATCCTGCAGAAT
CGTATCACCGATTTTCATCGTCGTAAAACCCTGACCGGTAAAATTTTTGCATGGATTGGTCTGAAAAAAG
CCGATGAAGAAGATATTGACCTGCTGGAACAAATTGCAGATCCGAATGCAGATATGCCGGAACTGGCACT
GAGCAAAGATCGTTTTAGTGATGCACTGATTCATGCCCTGGAACAGCTGCCTGCACGTCAGCAGCAGACC
TTTCTGCTGCGTATTTGGGAAGGTCTGAGCGTTAAAGAAACAGCCGAAGCAATGCAGTGTGGTGAAGGTA
GCGTGAAAACCCATCTGAGCCGTGCAACCCAGACCCTGCGTGCACATCTGGAACCGCATTATTTTAGCGG
TGATCATCATGAAAGCTAA
