>Addgene plasmid #49697 | pVRa37_3390 | depositor partial sequence | sequence record 74073 | pVRa backbone
GGATCCAAGCTTGCGGCCGCACTCGAGCACCACCACCACCACCACTGAGATCCGGCTGCTAACAAAGCCC
GAAAGGAAGCTGAGTTGGCTGCTGCCACCGCTGAGCAATAACTAGCATAACCCCTTGGGGCCTCTAAACG
GGTCTTGAGGGGTTTTTTGCTGAAAGGAGGAACTATATCCGGATTGGCGAATGGG
[124 nt withheld, positions 196-319]
C
[91 nt withheld, positions 321-411]
A
[49 nt withheld, positions 413-461]
CCTTTGACGTTGGAGTCCACGTTCTTT
[37 nt withheld, positions 489-525]
ACCCTATCTCGGTCTATTCTTTTGATTTATAAGGGATTTTGCCGATTTCGGCCTATTGGTTAAAAAATGA
GCTGATTTAACAAAAATTTAACGCGAATTTTAACAAAATATTAACGTTTACAATTTCAGGTGGCACTTTT
CGGGGAAATGTGCGCGGAACCCCTATTTGTTTATTTTTCTAAATACATTCAAATATGTATCCGCTCATGA
GACAATAACCCTGATAAATGCTTCAATAATATTGAAAAAGGAAGAGTATGAGTATTCAACATTTCCGTGT
CGCCCTTATTCCCTTTTTTGCGGCATTTTGCCTTCCTGTTTTTGCTCACCCAGAAACGCTGGTGAAAGTA
AAAGATGCTGAAGATCAGTTGGGTGCACGAGTGGGTTACATCGAACTGGATCTCAACAGCGGTAAGATCC
TTGAGAGTTTTCGCCCCGAAGAACGTTTTCCAATGATGAGCACTTTTAAAGTTCTGCTATGTGGCGCGGT
ATTATCCCGTATTGACGCCGGGCAAGAGCAACTCGGTCGCCGCATACACTATTCTCAGAATGACTTGGTT
GAGTACTCACCAGTCACAGAAAAGCATCTTACGGATGGCATGACAGTAAGAGAATTATGCAGTGCTGCCA
TAACCATGAGTGATAACACTGCGGCCAACTTACTTCTGACAACGATCGGAGGACCGAAGGAGCTAACCGC
TTTTTTGCACAACATGGGGGATCATGTAACTCGCCTTGATCGTTGGGAACCGGAGCTGAATGAAGCCATA
CCAAACGACGAGCGTGACACCACGATGCCTGCAGCAATGGCAACAACGTTGCGCAAACTATTAACTGGCG
AACTACTTACTCTAGCTTCCCGGCAACAATTAATAGACTGGATGGAGGCGGATAAAGTTGCAGGACCACT
TCTGCGCTCGGCCCTTCCGGCTGGCTGGTTTATTGCTGATAAATCTGGAGCCGGTGAGCGTGGGTCTCGC
GGTATCATTGCAGCACTGGGGCCAGATGGTAAGCCCTCCCGTATCGTAGTTATCTACACGACGGGGAGTC
AGGCAACTATGGATGAACGAAATAGACAGATCGCTGAGATAGGTGCCTCACTGATTAAGCATTGGTAACT
GTCAGACCAAGTTTACTCATATATACTTTAGATTGATTTAAAACTTCATTTTTAATTTAAAAGGATCTAG
GTGAAGATCCTTTTTGATAATCTCATGACCAAAATCCCTTAACGTGAGTTTTCGTTCCACTGAGCGTCAG
ACCCCGTAGAAAAGATCAAAGGATCTTCTTGAGATCCTTTTTTTCTGCGCGTAATCTGCTGCTTGCAAAC
AAAAAAACCACCGCTACCAGCGGTGGTTTGTTTGCCGGATCAAGAGCTACCAACTCTTTTTCCGAAGGTA
ACTGGCTTCAGCAGAGCGCAGATACCAAATACTGTCCTTCTAGTGTAGCCGTAGTTAGGCCACCACTTCA
AGAACTCTGTAGCACCGCCTACATACCTCGCTCTGCTAATCCTGTTACCAGTGGCTGCTGCCAGTGGCGA
TAAGTCGTGTCTTACCGGGTTGGACTCAAGACGATAGTTACCGGATAAGGCGCAGCGGTCGGGCTGAACG
GGGGGTTCGTGCACACAGCCCAGCTTGGAGCGAACGACCTACACCGAACTGAGATACCTACAGCGTGAGC
TATGAGAAAGCGCCACGCTTCCCGAAGGGAGAAAGGCGGACAGGTATCCGGTAAGCGGCAGGGTCGGAAC
AGGAGAGCGCACGAGGGAGCTTCCAGGGGGAAACGCCTGGTATCTTTATAGTCCTGTCGGGTTTCGCCAC
CTCTGACTTGAGCGTCGATTTTTGTGATGCTCGTCAGGGGGGCGGAGCCTATGGAAAAACGCCAGCAACG
CGGCCTTTTTACGGTTCCTGGCCTTTTGCTGGCCTTTTGCTCACATGTTCTTTCCTGCGTTATCCCCTGA
TTCTGTGGATAACCGTATTACCGCCTTTGAGTGAGCTGATACCGCTCGCCGCAGCCGAACGACCGAGCGC
AGCGAGTCAGTGAGCGAGGAAGCGGAAGAGCGCCTGATGCGGTATTTTCTCCTTACGCATCTGTGCGGTA
TTTCACACCGCATATATGGTGCACTCTCAGTACAATCTGCTCTGATGCCGCATAGTTAAGCCAGTATACA
CTCCGCTATCGCTACGTGACTGGGTCATGGCTGCGCCCCGACACCCGCCAACACCCGCTGACGCGCCCTG
ACGGGCTTGTCTGCTCCCGGCATCCGCTTACAGACAAGCTGTGACCGTCTCCGGGAGCTGCATGTGTCAG
AGGTTTTCACCGTCATCACCGAAACGCGCGAGGCAGCTGCGGTAAAGCTCATCAGCGTGGTCGTGAAGCG
ATTCACAGATGTCTGCCTGTTCATCCGCGTCCAGCTCGTTGAGTTTCTCCAGAAGCGTTAATGTCTGGCT
TCTGATAAAGCGGGCCATGTTAAGGGCGGTTTTTTCCTGTTTGGTCACTGATGCCTCCGTGTAAGGGGGA
TTTCTGTTCATGGGGGTAATGATACCGATGAAACGAGAGAGGATGCTCACGATACGGGTTACTGATGATG
AACATGCCCGGTTACTGGAACGTTGTGAGGGTAAACAACTGGCGGTATGGATGCGGCGGGACCAGAGAAA
AATCACTCAGGGTCAATGCCAGCGCTTCGTTAATACAGATGTAGGTGTTCCACAGGGTAGCCAGCAGCAT
CCTGCGATGCAGATCCGGAACATAATGGTGCAGGGCGCTGACTTCCGCGTTTCCAGACTTTACGAAACAC
GGAAACCGAAGACCATTCATGTTGTTGCTCAGGTCGCAGACGTTTTGCAGCAGCAGTCGCTTCACGTTCG
CTCGCGTATCGGTGATTCATTCTGCTAACCAGTAAGGCAACCCCGCCAGCCTAGCCGGGTCCTCAACGAC
AGGAGCACGATCATGCGCACCCGTGGGGCCGCCATGCCGGCGATAATGGCCTGCTTCTCGCCGAAACGTT
TGGTGGCGGGACCAGTGACGAAGGCTTGAGCGAGGGCGTGCAAGATTCCGAATACCGCAAGCGACAGGCC
GATCATCGTCGCGCTCCAGCGAAAGCGGTCCTCGCCGAAAATGACCCAGAGCGCTGCCGGCACCTGTCCT
ACGAGTTGCATGATAAAGAAGACAGTCATAAGTGCGGCGACGATAGTCATGCCCCGCGCCCACCGGAAGG
AGCTGACTGGGTTGAAGGCTCTCAAGGGCATCGGTCGAGATCCCGGTGCCTAATGAGTGAGCTAACTTAC
ATTAATTGCGTTGCGCTCACTGCCCGCTTTCCAGTCGGGAAACCTGTCGTGCCAGCTGCATTAATGAATC
GGCCAACGCGCGGGGAGAGGCGGTTTGCGTATTGGGCGCCAGGGTGGTTTTTCTTTTCACCAGTGAGACG
GGCAACAGCTGATTGCCCTTCACCGCCTGGCCCTGAGAGAGTTGCAGCAAGCGGTCCACGCTGGTTTGCC
CCAGCAGGCGAAAATCCTGTTTGATGGTGGTTAACGGCGGGATATAACATGAGCTGTCTTCGGTATCGTC
GTATCCCACTACCGAGATATCCGCACCAACGCGCAGCCCGGACTCGGTAATGGCGCGCATTGCGCCCAGC
GCCATCTGATCGTTGGCAACCAGCATCGCAGTGGGAACGATGCCCTCATTCAGCATTTGCATGGTTTGTT
GAAAACCGGACATGGCACTCCAGTCGCCTTCCCGTTCCGCTATCGGCTGAATTTGATTGCGAGTGAGATA
TTTATGCCAGCCAGCCAGACGCAGACGCGCCGAGACAGAACTTAATGGGCCCGCTAACAGCGCGATTTGC
TGGTGACCCAATGCGACCAGATGCTCCACGCCCAGTCGCGTACCGTCTTCATGGGAGAAAATAATACTGT
TGATGGGTGTCTGGTCAGAGACATCAAGAAATAACGCCGGAACATTAGTGCAGGCAGCTTCCACAGCAAT
GGCATCCTGGTCATCCAGCGGATAGTTAATGATCAGCCCACTGACGCGTTGCGCGAGAAGATTGTGCACC
GCCGCTTTACAGGCTTCGACGCCGCTTCGTTCTACCATCGACACCACCACGCTGGCACCCAGTTGATCGG
CGCGAGATTTAATCGCCGCGACAATTTGCGACGGCGCGTGCAGGGCCAGACTGGAGGTGGCAACGCCAAT
CAGCAACGACTGTTTGCCCGCCAGTTGTTGTGCCACGCGGTTGGGAATGTAATTCAGCTCCGCCATCGCC
GCTTCCACTTTTTCCCGCGTTTTCGCAGAAACGTGGCTGGCCTGGTTCACCACGCGGGAAACGGTCTGAT
AAGAGACACCGGCATACTCTGCGACATCGTATAACGTTACTGGTTTCACATTCACCACCCTGAATTGACT
CTCTTCCGGGCGCTATCATGCCATACCGCGAAAGGTTTTGCGCCATTCGATGGTGTCCGGGATCTCGACG
CTCTCCCTTATGCGACTCCTGCATTAGGAAGCAGCCCAGTAGTAGGTTGAGGCCGTTGAGCACCGCCGCC
GCAAGGAATGGTGCATGCAAGGAGATGGCGCCCAACAGTCCCCCGGCCACGGGGCCTGCCACCATACCCA
CGCCGAAACAAGCGCTCATGAGCCCGAAGTGGCGAGCCCGATCTTCCCCATCGGTGATGTCGGCGATATA
GGCGCCAGCAACCGCACCTGTGGCGCCGGTGATGCCGGCCACGATGCGTCCGGCGTAGAGGATCGAGATC
TCGATCCCGCGAAATTAATACGACTCACTATAGGGGAATTGTGAGCGGATAACAATTCCCCTCTAGAAAT
AATTTTGTTTAACTTTAAGAAGGAGATATACCATGGGCAGCAGCCATCATCATCATCATCACAGCAGCGG
CCTGGAAGTTCTGTTCCAGGGGCCCCAT
