>Addgene plasmid #49697 | pVRa37_3390 | addgene partial sequence | sequence record 77284 | pBRrevBam 5'-GGTGATGTCGGCGATATAGG-3'
CGGTGATGCCGGCCACGATGCGTCCGGCGTAGAGGATCGAGATCTCGATCCCGCGAAATTAATACGACTC
ACTATAGGGGAATTGTGAGCGGATAACAATTCCCCTCTAGAAATAATTTTGTTTAACTTTAAGAAGGAGA
TATACCATGGGCAGCAGCCATCATCATCATCATCACAGCAGCGGCCTGGAAGTTCTGTTCCAGGGGCCCC
ATATGCCTGCAAGCGGTAGCGTTAGCGTTCAGAGCCTGGATCAGTTTCTGGCCGAAGTTGAAGGTCGTGC
ATTTCAGATTGCACGTATTGCCACCGGTTGTGATCAGGATGCACTGGATATTGTTCAAGAAAGCATGATT
AGCCTGGTTACCAGCTATAGCGATAAATGTGAAAGCAATTGGAAACCGCTGTTTTATCGTATCCTGCAGA
ATCGTATCACCGATTTTCATCGTCGTAAAACCCTGACCGGTAAAATTTTTGCATGGATTGGTCTGAAAAA
AGCCGATGAAGAAGATATTGACCTGCTGGAACAAATTGCAGATCCGAATGCAGATATGCCGGAACTGGCA
CTGAGCAAAGATCGTTTTAGTGATGCACTGATTCATGCCCTGGAACAGCTGCCTGCACGTCAGCAGCAGA
CCTTTCTGCTGCGTATTTGGGAAGGTCTGAGCGTTAAAGAAACAGCCGAAGCAATGCAGTGTGGTGAAGG
TAGCGTGAAAACCCATCTGAGCCGTGCAACCCAGACCCTGCGTGCACATCTGGAACCGCATTATTTTAGC
GGTGATCATCATGAAAGCTAAGGATCCAAGCTTGCGGCCGCACTCGAGCACCACCACCACCACCACTGAG
ATCCGGCTGCTAACAAAGCCCGAAAGGAAGCTGAGTTGGCTGCTGCCACCGCTGAGCAATAACTAGCATA
ACCCCTTGGGGCCTCTAAACGGGTCTTGAGGGGTTTTTTGCTGAA
